Addgene plasmid #184116: mNTERY06
Purpose: Nanopore-addressable protein reporter for expression in mammalian cells.
Depositing lab: Jeff Nivala. Depositing organization: University of Washington. Publication: Multiplexed direct detection of barcoded protein reporters on a nanopore array. Cardozo N, Zhang K, Doroschak K, Nguyen A, Siddiqui Z, Bogard N, Strauss K, Ceze L, Nivala J. Nat Biotechnol. 2022 Jan;40(1):42-46. doi: 10.1038/s41587-021-01002-6. Epub 2021 Aug 12. PubMed 34385692.
Backbone
  Vector backbone: pcDNA3.1
  Vector type: Mammalian Expression
Growth in bacteria
  Bacterial resistance: Ampicillin, 100 μg/mL
  Growth temperature: 37°C
  Growth strain: DH5alpha
  Copy number: High Copy
Gene/Insert
  Gene/Insert name: mNTERY06
  Promoter: CMV
  Cloning method: Gibson Cloning
  Sequencing primers: 5′ ATGGCCCTTACGTTTGCACTGCTCGTTG
Terms and licenses: Academic/Nonprofit Terms; Industry Terms: Not Available to Industry
How to cite: mNTERY06 was a gift from Jeff Nivala (Addgene plasmid # 184116 ; http://n2t.net/addgene:184116 ; RRID:Addgene_184116)
