[The description below was written by a language model from this plasmid's Addgene catalogue record and pLannotate feature annotations shown in this document.]
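Description:
mNTERY06 is a mammalian expression plasmid built on a pcDNA3.1 backbone that encodes a nanopore-addressable protein reporter. It is propagated in E. coli as a high-copy plasmid through a ColE1/pUC-type origin and selected with ampicillin via the β-lactamase gene and its native promoter. The sequenced record is compact (about 4.6 kb), and the feature table shows no mammalian selection cassette or f1 origin, so the plasmid appears suited to transient expression rather than drug-selected stable lines. Short annotated fragments of an HIV-1 LTR, the pBR322 bom region and SV40 small t antigen are most likely partial sequence matches or backbone remnants rather than functional elements.

The expression cassette is driven by the CMV immediate-early enhancer and promoter, followed by a T7 promoter, and is terminated by the bovine growth hormone polyadenylation signal. The open reading frame begins with a short fragment of human interferon alpha-2, whose position and size are consistent with an N-terminal secretion signal peptide, although the record does not state this explicitly. This is followed by a polyhistidine affinity tag, the red fluorescent protein mCherry, and yeast SMT3 (SUMO). Roughly 270 nucleotides between the end of SMT3 and the poly(A) signal are unannotated. This region may hold the reporter's nanopore-readable barcode and tail, but the feature table does not identify it.

According to the stated purpose, the construct is one of a family of barcoded protein reporters that are expressed in mammalian cells and then detected and distinguished directly on a nanopore array, allowing multiplexed readout. The His tag offers a purification handle, and mCherry gives a fluorescent check on expression.
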