Features (pLannotate 1.2.2; 14 found; start..end, strand, type, name):
    157..360     +  promoter       CMV promoter: human cytomegalovirus (CMV) immediate early promoter
    356..389     +  LTR            5' LTR (truncated) (fragment): truncated 5' long terminal repeat (LTR) from HIV-1
    405..423     +  promoter       T7 promoter: promoter for bacteriophage T7 RNA polymerase
    443..511     +  CDS            IFNA2 (fragment): IFNA2_HUMAN - Also known as IFNA2A, IFNA2B, IFNA2C. Experimental evidence at protein level: Swiss-Prot protein existence level 1. Produced by macrophages, IFN-alpha have antiviral activities. From Homo sapiens (Human).
    521..543     +  CDS            9xHis (fragment): 9xHis affinity tag
    545..1249    +  CDS            mCherry: mCherry is a basic (constitutively fluorescent) red fluorescent protein published in 2004, derived from Discosoma sp.. It is reported to be a very rapidly-maturing monomer with low acid sensitivity.
   1259..1552    +  CDS            SMT3: SMT3_YEAST - Experimental evidence at protein level: Swiss-Prot protein existence level 1. Not known; suppressor of MIF2 mutations. From Saccharomyces cerevisiae (strain ATCC 204508 / S288c) (Baker's yeast).
   1823..2030    +  polyA_signal   bGH poly(A) signal: bovine growth hormone polyadenylation signal
   2169..2221    +  misc_feature   bom (fragment): basis of mobility region from pBR322
   2280..2384    +  promoter       AmpR promoter: bla
   2385..3245    +  CDS            AmpR: β-lactamase; bla; confers resistance to ampicillin, carbenicillin, and related antibiotics
   3416..4004    +  rep_origin     ori: high-copy-number ColE1/pMB1/pBR322/pUC origin of replication
   4212..4264    -  CDS            small t antigen (fragment): SV40 (simian virus 40) small t antigen
   4329..156     +  enhancer       CMV enhancer (across the origin): human cytomegalovirus immediate early enhancer
>Addgene plasmid #184116 | mNTERY06 | addgene full sequence | sequence record 362503 | Addgene NGS Result
CACTTGGCAGTACATCAAGTGTATCATATGCCAAGTACGCCCCCTATTGACGTCAATGACGGTAAATGGC
CCGCCTGGCATTATGCCCAGTACATGACCTTATGGGACTTTCCTACTTGGCAGTACATCTACGTATTAGT
CATCGCTATTACCATGGTGATGCGGTTTTGGCAGTACATCAATGGGCGTGGATAGCGGTTTGACTCACGG
GGATTTCCAAGTCTCCACCCCATTGACGTCAATGGGAGTTTGTTTTGGCACCAAAATCAACGGGACTTTC
CAAAATGTCGTAACAACTCCGCCCCATTGACGCAAATGGGCGGTAGGCGTGTACGGTGGGAGGTCTATAT
AAGCAGAGCTCTCTGGCTAACTAGAGAACCCACTGCTTACTGGCTTATCGAAATTAATACGACTCACTAT
AGGGAGACCCAAGCTGGCTAGCATGGCCCTTACGTTTGCACTGCTCGTTGCGTTGCTGGTCCTGAGCTGC
AAGTCCAGTTGCTCCGTAGGTGGGCACCATCACCACCACCACCATCACCACCATGTGAGCAAGGGCGAGG
AGGATAACATGGCCATCATCAAGGAGTTCATGCGCTTCAAGGTGCACATGGAGGGCTCCGTGAACGGCCA
CGAGTTCGAGATCGAGGGCGAGGGCGAGGGCCGCCCCTACGAGGGCACCCAGACCGCCAAGCTGAAGGTG
ACCAAGGGTGGCCCCCTGCCCTTCGCCTGGGACATCCTGTCCCCTCAGTTCATGTACGGCTCCAAGGCCT
ACGTGAAGCACCCCGCCGACATCCCCGACTACTTGAAGCTGTCCTTCCCCGAGGGCTTCAAGTGGGAGCG
CGTGATGAACTTCGAGGACGGCGGCGTGGTGACCGTGACCCAGGACTCCTCCCTGCAGGACGGCGAGTTC
ATCTACAAGGTGAAGCTGCGCGGCACCAACTTCCCCTCCGACGGCCCCGTAATGCAGAAGAAGACCATGG
GCTGGGAGGCCTCCTCCGAGCGGATGTACCCCGAGGACGGCGCCCTGAAGGGCGAGATCAAGCAGAGGCT
GAAGCTGAAGGACGGCGGCCACTACGACGCTGAGGTCAAGACCACCTACAAGGCCAAGAAGCCCGTGCAG
CTGCCCGGCGCCTACAACGTCAACATCAAGTTGGACATCACCTCCCACAACGAGGACTACACCATCGTGG
AACAGTACGAACGCGCCGAGGGCCGCCACTCCACCGGCGGCATGGACGAGCTGTACAAGTCTGGTAGCCT
GCAAGATTCGGAAGTCAACCAAGAAGCAAAGCCGGAAGTCAAGCCGGAAGTGAAACCGGAAACCCATATT
AACCTGAAAGTTAGTGACGGCAGCTCTGAAATTTTCTTTAAGATCAAAAAGACCACGCCGCTGCGTCGCC
TGATGGAAGCGTTTGCCAAACGTCAGGGCAAGGAAATGGATAGCCTGACGTTCCTGTATGACGGTATTGA
AATCCAGGCAGATCAAGCGCCGGAAGACCTGGACATGGAAGACAACGACATCATTGAAGCCCACCGTGAA
CAGATTGGTGGTGGTGGTTCGAGCGGCGGGAGCGGATACTATTATTCTAGCGGGGATGGTGGGTCGTCTG
GGGGGAGCGGCGGTTCGGGTTCATCTGGTGACGGCGGTTCCTCGGGTGGTTCCGGGGGAGATGGTTCTTC
CGGAGATGGCGGGAGTGATGGGGACTCTGATGGTTCGGATGGTGACGGGGACAGTGATGGTGATGACGGA
GGGGACGACGAGGATGACGGTTCAGACGATTAATGAGGCGGCTCGAGGATCCGGCTGCTAACAAAGCCTC
GACTGTGCCTTCTAGTTGCCAGCCATCTGTTGTTTGCCCCTCCCCCGTGCCTTCCTTGACCCTGGAAGGT
GCCACTCCCACTGTCCTTTCCTAATAAAATGAGGAAATTGCATCGCATTGTCTGAGTAGGTGTCATTCTA
TTCTGGGGGGTGGGGTGGGGCAGGACAGCAAGGGGGAGGATTGGGAAGACAATAGCAGGCATGCTGGGGA
CGATGGTGCTCGAAGCAGCGCAAAACGCCTAACCCTAAGCAGATTCTTCATGCAATTGTCGGTCAAGCCT
TGCCTTGTTGTAGCTTAAATTTTGCTCGCGCACTACTCAGCGACCTCCAACACACAAGCAGGGAGCAGAT
ACTGGCTTAACTATGCGGCATCAGAGCAGATTGTACTGAGAGTGCACCATAGGGGATCGGGAGATCTCCC
GATCCGTCGACGTCAGGTGGCACTTTTCGGGGAAATGTGCGCGGAACCCCTATTTGTTTATTTTTCTAAA
TACATTCAAATATGTATCCGCTCATGAGACAATAACCCTGATAAATGCTTCAATAATATTGAAAAAGGAA
GAGTATGAGTATTCAACATTTCCGTGTCGCCCTTATTCCCTTTTTTGCGGCATTTTGCCTTCCTGTTTTT
GCTCACCCAGAAACGCTGGTGAAAGTAAAAGATGCTGAAGATCAGTTGGGTGCACGAGTGGGTTACATCG
AACTGGATCTCAACAGCGGTAAGATCCTTGAGAGTTTTCGCCCCGAAGAACGTTTTCCAATGATGAGCAC
TTTTAAAGTTCTGCTATGTGGCGCGGTATTATCCCGTATTGACGCCGGGCAAGAGCAACTCGGTCGCCGC
ATACACTATTCTCAGAATGACTTGGTTGAGTACTCACCAGTCACAGAAAAGCATCTTACGGATGGCATGA
CAGTAAGAGAATTATGCAGTGCTGCCATAACCATGAGTGATAACACTGCGGCCAACTTACTTCTGACAAC
GATCGGAGGACCGAAGGAGCTAACCGCTTTTTTGCACAACATGGGGGATCATGTAACTCGCCTTGATCGT
TGGGAACCGGAGCTGAATGAAGCCATACCAAACGACGAGCGTGACACCACGATGCCTGTAGCAATGGCAA
CAACGTTGCGCAAACTATTAACTGGCGAACTACTTACTCTAGCTTCCCGGCAACAATTAATAGACTGGAT
GGAGGCGGATAAAGTTGCAGGACCACTTCTGCGCTCGGCCCTTCCGGCTGGCTGGTTTATTGCTGATAAA
TCTGGAGCCGGTGAGCGTGGGTCTCGCGGTATCATTGCAGCACTGGGGCCAGATGGTAAGCCCTCCCGTA
TCGTAGTTATCTACACGACGGGGAGTCAGGCAACTATGGATGAACGAAATAGACAGATCGCTGAGATAGG
TGCCTCACTGATTAAGCATTGGTAACTGTCAGACCAAGTTTACTCATATATACTTTAGATTGATTTAAAA
CTTCATTTTTAATTTAAAAGGATCTAGGTGAAGATCCTTTTTGATAATCTCATGACCAAAATCCCTTAAC
GTGAGTTTTCGTTCCACTGAGCGTCAGACCCCGTAGAAAAGATCAAAGGATCTTCTTGAGATCCTTTTTT
TCTGCGCGTAATCTGCTGCTTGCAAACAAAAAAACCACCGCTACCAGCGGTGGTTTGTTTGCCGGATCAA
GAGCTACCAACTCTTTTTCCGAAGGTAACTGGCTTCAGCAGAGCGCAGATACCAAATACTGTTCTTCTAG
TGTAGCCGTAGTTAGGCCACCACTTCAAGAACTCTGTAGCACCGCCTACATACCTCGCTCTGCTAATCCT
GTTACCAGTGGCTGCTGCCAGTGGCGATAAGTCGTGTCTTACCGGGTTGGACTCAAGACGATAGTTACCG
GATAAGGCGCAGCGGTCGGGCTGAACGGGGGGTTCGTGCACACAGCCCAGCTTGGAGCGAACGACCTACA
CCGAACTGAGATACCTACAGCGTGAGCTATGAGAAAGCGCCACGCTTCCCGAAGGGAGAAAGGCGGACAG
GTATCCGGTAAGCGGCAGGGTCGGAACAGGAGAGCGCACGAGGGAGCTTCCAGGGGGAAACGCCTGGTAT
CTTTATAGTCCTGTCGGGTTTCGCCACCTCTGACTTGAGCGTCGATTTTTGTGATGCTCGTCAGGGGGGC
GGAGCCTATGGAAAAACGCCAGCAACGCGGCCTTTTTACGGTTCCTGGCCTTTTGCTGGCCTTTTGCTCA
CATGTTCTTTCCTGCGTTATCCCCTGATTCTGTGGATAACCGTATTACCGCCTTTGAGTGAGCTGATACC
GCTCGCCGCAGCCGAACGACCGAGCGCAGCGAGTCAGTGAGCGAGGAAGCGGAAGAGCGCCCAATACGCA
AACCGCCTCTCCCTAGAAGGTCCATTAGCTGCAAAGATTCCTCTCTGTTTAAAACTTTATCCATCTTTGC
AAAGCTTTTTGCAAAAGCCTCCCACTGCTTCGCGATGTACGGGCCAGATATACGCGTTGACATTGATTAT
TGACTAGTTATTAATAGTAATCAATTACGGGGTCATTAGTTCATAGCCCATATATGGAGTTCCGCGTTAC
ATAACTTACGGTAAATGGCCCGCCTGGCTGACCGCCCAACGACCCCCGCCCATTGACGTCAATAATGACG
TATGTTCCCATAGTAACGCCAATAGGGACTTTCCATTGACGTCAATGGGTGGAGTATTTACGGTAAACTG
CC
